>Addgene plasmid #84504 | V1-MESA-45F-M-dCas9 | addgene full sequence | sequence record 176295 | Addgene NGS Result
GTACCGGTCTGGTCGTGGTTGCTGGAGTCCTGTTTTGTTATGGCTTGCTAGTGACAGTGGCTCTTTGTGT
TGAAAACCTGTATTTTCAGATGCGTACGGCCACCATGAAAAGGCCGGCGGCCACGAAAAAGGCCGGCCAG
GCAAAAAAGAAAAAGGACAAGAAGTACAGCATCGGCCTGGCCATCGGCACCAACTCTGTGGGCTGGGCCG
TGATCACCGACGAGTACAAGGTGCCCAGCAAGAAATTCAAGGTGCTGGGCAACACCGACCGGCACAGCAT
CAAGAAGAACCTGATCGGAGCCCTGCTGTTCGACAGCGGCGAAACAGCCGAGGCCACCCGGCTGAAGAGA
ACCGCCAGAAGAAGATACACCAGACGGAAGAACCGGATCTGCTATCTGCAAGAGATCTTCAGCAACGAGA
TGGCCAAGGTGGACGACAGCTTCTTCCACAGACTGGAAGAGTCCTTCCTGGTGGAAGAGGATAAGAAGCA
CGAGCGGCACCCCATCTTCGGCAACATCGTGGACGAGGTGGCCTACCACGAGAAGTACCCCACCATCTAC
CACCTGAGAAAGAAACTGGTGGACAGCACCGACAAGGCCGACCTGCGGCTGATCTATCTGGCCCTGGCCC
ACATGATCAAGTTCCGGGGCCACTTCCTGATCGAGGGCGACCTGAACCCCGACAACAGCGACGTGGACAA
GCTGTTCATCCAGCTGGTGCAGACCTACAACCAGCTGTTCGAGGAAAACCCCATCAACGCCAGCGGCGTG
GACGCCAAGGCCATCCTGTCTGCCAGACTGAGCAAGAGCAGACGGCTGGAAAATCTGATCGCCCAGCTGC
CCGGCGAGAAGAAGAATGGCCTGTTCGGCAACCTGATTGCCCTGAGCCTGGGCCTGACCCCCAACTTCAA
GAGCAACTTCGACCTGGCCGAGGATGCCAAACTGCAGCTGAGCAAGGACACCTACGACGACGACCTGGAC
AACCTGCTGGCCCAGATCGGCGACCAGTACGCCGACCTGTTTCTGGCCGCCAAGAACCTGTCCGACGCCA
TCCTGCTGAGCGACATCCTGAGAGTGAACACCGAGATCACCAAGGCCCCCCTGAGCGCCTCTATGATCAA
GAGATACGACGAGCACCACCAGGACCTGACCCTGCTGAAAGCTCTCGTGCGGCAGCAGCTGCCTGAGAAG
TACAAAGAGATTTTCTTCGACCAGAGCAAGAACGGCTACGCCGGCTACATTGACGGCGGAGCCAGCCAGG
AAGAGTTCTACAAGTTCATCAAGCCCATCCTGGAAAAGATGGACGGCACCGAGGAACTGCTCGTGAAGCT
GAACAGAGAGGACCTGCTGCGGAAGCAGCGGACCTTCGACAACGGCAGCATCCCCCACCAGATCCACCTG
GGAGAGCTGCACGCCATTCTGCGGCGGCAGGAAGATTTTTACCCATTCCTGAAGGACAACCGGGAAAAGA
TCGAGAAGATCCTGACCTTCCGCATCCCCTACTACGTGGGCCCTCTGGCCAGGGGAAACAGCAGATTCGC
CTGGATGACCAGAAAGAGCGAGGAAACCATCACCCCCTGGAACTTCGAGGAAGTGGTGGACAAGGGCGCT
TCCGCCCAGAGCTTCATCGAGCGGATGACCAACTTCGATAAGAACCTGCCCAACGAGAAGGTGCTGCCCA
AGCACAGCCTGCTGTACGAGTACTTCACCGTGTATAACGAGCTGACCAAAGTGAAATACGTGACCGAGGG
AATGAGAAAGCCCGCCTTCCTGAGCGGCGAGCAGAAAAAGGCCATCGTGGACCTGCTGTTCAAGACCAAC
CGGAAAGTGACCGTGAAGCAGCTGAAAGAGGACTACTTCAAGAAAATCGAGTGCTTCGACTCCGTGGAAA
TCTCCGGCGTGGAAGATCGGTTCAACGCCTCCCTGGGCACATACCACGATCTGCTGAAAATTATCAAGGA
CAAGGACTTCCTGGACAATGAGGAAAACGAGGACATTCTGGAAGATATCGTGCTGACCCTGACACTGTTT
GAGGACAGAGAGATGATCGAGGAACGGCTGAAAACCTATGCCCACCTGTTCGACGACAAAGTGATGAAGC
AGCTGAAGCGGCGGAGATACACCGGCTGGGGCAGGCTGAGCCGGAAGCTGATCAACGGCATCCGGGACAA
GCAGTCCGGCAAGACAATCCTGGATTTCCTGAAGTCCGACGGCTTCGCCAACAGAAACTTCATGCAGCTG
ATCCACGACGACAGCCTGACCTTTAAAGAGGACATCCAGAAAGCCCAGGTGTCCGGCCAGGGCGATAGCC
TGCACGAGCACATTGCCAATCTGGCCGGCAGCCCCGCCATTAAGAAGGGCATCCTGCAGACAGTGAAGGT
GGTGGACGAGCTCGTGAAAGTGATGGGCCGGCACAAGCCCGAGAACATCGTGATCGAAATGGCCAGAGAG
AACCAGACCACCCAGAAGGGACAGAAGAACAGCCGCGAGAGAATGAAGCGGATCGAAGAGGGCATCAAAG
AGCTGGGCAGCCAGATCCTGAAAGAACACCCCGTGGAAAACACCCAGCTGCAGAACGAGAAGCTGTACCT
GTACTACCTGCAGAATGGGCGGGATATGTACGTGGACCAGGAACTGGACATCAACCGGCTGTCCGACTAC
GATGTGGACCACATCGTGCCTCAGAGCTTTCTGAAGGACGACTCCATCGACAACAAGGTGCTGACCAGAA
GCGACAAGGCCCGGGGCAAGAGCGACAACGTGCCCTCCGAAGAGGTCGTGAAGAAGATGAAGAACTACTG
GCGGCAGCTGCTGAACGCCAAGCTGATTACCCAGAGAAAGTTCGACAATCTGACCAAGGCCGAGAGAGGC
GGCCTGAGCGAACTGGATAAGGCCGGCTTCATCAAGAGACAGCTGGTGGAAACCCGGCAGATCACAAAGC
ACGTGGCACAGATCCTGGACTCCCGGATGAACACTAAGTACGACGAGAATGACAAGCTGATCCGGGAAGT
GAAAGTGATCACCCTGAAGTCCAAGCTGGTGTCCGATTTCCGGAAGGATTTCCAGTTTTACAAAGTGCGC
GAGATCAACAACTACCACCACGCCCACGACGCCTACCTGAACGCCGTCGTGGGAACCGCCCTGATCAAAA
AGTACCCTAAGCTGGAAAGCGAGTTCGTGTACGGCGACTACAAGGTGTACGACGTGCGGAAGATGATCGC
CAAGAGCGAGCAGGAAATCGGCAAGGCTACCGCCAAGTACTTCTTCTACAGCAACATCATGAACTTTTTC
AAGACCGAGATTACCCTGGCCAACGGCGAGATCCGGAAGCGGCCTCTGATCGAGACAAACGGCGAAACCG
GGGAGATCGTGTGGGATAAGGGCCGGGATTTTGCCACCGTGCGGAAAGTGCTGAGCATGCCCCAAGTGAA
TATCGTGAAAAAGACCGAGGTGCAGACAGGCGGCTTCAGCAAAGAGTCTATCCTGCCCAAGAGGAACAGC
GATAAGCTGATCGCCAGAAAGAAGGACTGGGACCCTAAGAAGTACGGCGGCTTCGACAGCCCCACCGTGG
CCTATTCTGTGCTGGTGGTGGCCAAAGTGGAAAAGGGCAAGTCCAAGAAACTGAAGAGTGTGAAAGAGCT
GCTGGGGATCACCATCATGGAAAGAAGCAGCTTCGAGAAGAATCCCATCGACTTTCTGGAAGCCAAGGGC
TACAAAGAAGTGAAAAAGGACCTGATCATCAAGCTGCCTAAGTACTCCCTGTTCGAGCTGGAAAACGGCC
GGAAGAGAATGCTGGCCTCTGCCGGCGAACTGCAGAAGGGAAACGAACTGGCCCTGCCCTCCAAATATGT
GAACTTCCTGTACCTGGCCAGCCACTATGAGAAGCTGAAGGGCTCCCCCGAGGATAATGAGCAGAAACAG
CTGTTTGTGGAACAGCACAAGCACTACCTGGACGAGATCATCGAGCAGATCAGCGAGTTCTCCAAGAGAG
TGATCCTGGCCGACGCTAATCTGGACAAAGTGCTGTCCGCCTACAACAAGCACCGGGATAAGCCCATCAG
AGAGCAGGCCGAGAATATCATCCACCTGTTTACCCTGACCAATCTGGGAGCCCCTGCCGCCTTCAAGTAC
TTTGACACCACCATCGACCGGAAGAGGTACACCAGCACCAAAGAGGTGCTGGACGCCACCCTGATCCACC
AGAGCATCACCGGCCTGTACGAGACACGGATCGACCTGTCTCAGCTGGGAGGCGACAGCGCTGGAGGAGG
TGGAAGCGGAGGAGGAGGAAGCGGAGGAGGAGGTAGCGGACCTAAGAAAAAGAGGAAGGTGGCGGCCGCT
GGATCCGGACGGGCTGACGCATTGGACGATTTTGATCTGGATATGCTGGGAAGTGACGCCCTCGATGATT
TTGACCTTGACATGCTTGGTTCGGATGCCCTTGATGACTTTGACCTCGACATGCTCGGCAGTGACGCCCT
TGATGATTTCGACCTGGACATGCTGATTAACTGTACAGGCAGTGGAGAGGGCAGAGGAAGTCTGCTAACA
TGCGGTGACGTCGAGGAGAATCCTGGCCCAATGGCCAAGCCTTTGTCTCAAGAAGAATCCACCCTCATTG
AAAGAGCAACGGCTACAATCAACAGCATCCCCATCTCTGAAGACTACAGCGTCGCCAGCGCAGCTCTCTC
TAGCGACGGCCGCATCTTCACTGGTGTCAATGTATATCATTTTACTGGGGGACCTTGTGCAGAACTCGTG
GTGCTGGGCACTGCTGCTGCTGCGGCAGCTGGCAACCTGACTTGTATCGTCGCGATCGGAAATGAGAACA
GGGGCATCTTGAGCCCCTGCGGACGGTGCCGACAGGTGCTTCTCGATCTGCATCCTGGGATCAAAGCCAT
AGTGAAGGACAGTGATGGACAGCCGACGGCAGTTGGGATTCGTGAATTGCTGCCCTCTGGTTATGTGTGG
GAGGGCTAAGAATTCGATATCAAGCTTATCGGTAATCAACCTCTGGATTACAAAATTTGTGAAAGATTGA
CTGGTATTCTTAACTATGTTGCTCCTTTTACGCTATGTGGATACGCTGCTTTAATGCCTTTGTATCATGC
TATTGCTTCCCGTATGGCTTTCATTTTCTCCTCCTTGTATAAATCCTGGTTGCTGTCTCTTTATGAGGAG
TTGTGGCCCGTTGTCAGGCAACGTGGCGTGGTGTGCACTGTGTTTGCTGACGCAACCCCCACTGGTTGGG
GCATTGCCACCACCTGTCAGCTCCTTTCCGGGACTTTCGCTTTCCCCCTCCCTATTGCCACGGCGGAACT
CATCGCCGCCTGCCTTGCCCGCTGCTGGACAGGGGCTCGGCTGTTGGGCACTGACAATTCCGTGGTGTTG
TCGGGGAAATCATCGTCCTTTCCTTGGCTGCTCGCCTGTGTTGCCACCTGGATTCTGCGCGGGACGTCCT
TCTGCTACGTCCCTTCGGCCCTCAATCCAGCGGACCTTCCTTCCCGCGGCCTGCTGCCGGCTCTGCGGCC
TCTTCCGCGTCTTCGCCTTCGCCCTCAGACGAGTCGGATCTCCCTTTGGGCCGCCTCCCCGCATCGATAC
CGTCGACCTCGAGACCTAGAAAAACATGGAGCAATCACAAGTAGCAATACAGCAGCTACCAATGCTGATT
GTGCCTGGCTAGAAGCACAAGAGGAGGAGGAGGTGGGTTTTCCAGTCACACCTCAGGTACCTTTAAGACC
AATGACTTACAAGGCAGCTGTAGATCTTAGCCACTTTTTAAAAGAAAAGGGGGGACTGGAAGGGCTAATT
CACTCCCAACGAAGACAAGATATCCTTGATCTGTGGATCTACCACACACAAGGCTACTTCCCTGATTGGC
AGAACTACACACCAGGGCCAGGGATCAGATATCCACTGACCTTTGGATGGTGCTACAAGCTAGTACCAGT
TGAGCAAGAGAAGGTAGAAGAAGCCAATGAAGGAGAGAACACCCGCTTGTTACACCCTGTGAGCCTGCAT
GGGATGGATGACCCGGAGAGAGAAGTATTAGAGTGGAGGTTTGACAGCCGCCTAGCATTTCATCACATGG
CCCGAGAGCTGCATCCGGACTGTACTGGGTCTCTCTGGTTAGACCAGATCTGAGCCTGGGAGCTCTCTGG
CTAACTAGGGAACCCACTGCTTAAGCCTCAATAAAGCTTGCCTTGAGTGCTTCAAGTAGTGTGTGCCCGT
CTGTTGTGTGACTCTGGTAACTAGAGATCCCTCAGACCCTTTTAGTCAGTGTGGAAAATCTCTAGCAGGG
CCCGTTTAAACCCGCTGATCAGCCTCGACTGTGCCTTCTAGTTGCCAGCCATCTGTTGTTTGCCCCTCCC
CCGTGCCTTCCTTGACCCTGGAAGGTGCCACTCCCACTGTCCTTTCCTAATAAAATGAGGAAATTGCATC
GCATTGTCTGAGTAGGTGTCATTCTATTCTGGGGGGTGGGGTGGGGCAGGACAGCAAGGGGGAGGATTGG
GAAGACAATAGCAGGCATGCTGGGGATGCGGTGGGCTCTATGGCTTCTGAGGCGGAAAGAACCAGCTGGG
GCTCTAGGGGGTATCCCC
[124 nt withheld, positions 6599-6722]
C
[91 nt withheld, positions 6724-6814]
A
[49 nt withheld, positions 6816-6864]
CCTTTGACGTTGGAGTCCACGTTCTTT
[37 nt withheld, positions 6892-6928]
ACCCTATCTCGGTCTATTCTTTTGATTTATAAGGGATTTTGCCGATTTCGGCCTATTGGTTAAAAAATGA
GCTGATTTAACAAAAATTTAACGCGAATTAATTCTGTGGAATGTGTGTCAGTTAGGGTGTGGAAAGTCCC
CAGGCTCCCCAGCAGGCAGAAGTATGCAAAGCATGCATCTCAATTAGTCAGCAACCAGGTGTGGAAAGTC
CCCAGGCTCCCCAGCAGGCAGAAGTATGCAAAGCATGCATCTCAATTAGTCAGCAACCATAGTCCCGCCC
CTAACTCCGCCCATCCCGCCCCTAACTCCGCCCAGTTCCGCCCATTCTCCGCCCCATGGCTGACTAATTT
TTTTTATTTATGCAGAGGCCGAGGCCGCCTCTGCCTCTGAGCTATTCCAGAAGTAGTGAGGAGGCTTTTT
TGGAGGCCTAGGCTTTTGCAAAAAGCTCCCGGGAGCTTGTATATCCATTTTCGGATCTGATCAGCACGTG
TTGACAATTAATCATCGGCATAGTATATCGGCATAGTATAATACGACAAGGTGAGGAACTAAACCATGGC
CAAGTTGACCAGTGCCGTTCCGGTGCTCACCGCGCGCGACGTCGCCGGAGCGGTCGAGTTCTGGACCGAC
CGGCTCGGGTTCTCCCGGGACTTCGTGGAGGACGACTTCGCCGGTGTGGTCCGGGACGACGTGACCCTGT
TCATCAGCGCGGTCCAGGACCAGGTGGTGCCGGACAACACCCTGGCCTGGGTGTGGGTGCGCGGCCTGGA
CGAGCTGTACGCCGAGTGGTCGGAGGTCGTGTCCACGAACTTCCGGGACGCCTCCGGGCCGGCCATGACC
GAGATCGGCGAGCAGCCGTGGGGGCGGGAGTTCGCCCTGCGCGACCCGGCCGGCAACTGCGTGCACTTCG
TGGCCGAGGAGCAGGACTGACACGTGCTACGAGATTTCGATTCCACCGCCGCCTTCTATGAAAGGTTGGG
CTTCGGAATCGTTTTCCGGGACGCCGGCTGGATGATCCTCCAGCGCGGGGATCTCATGCTGGAGTTCTTC
GCCCACCCCAACTTGTTTATTGCAGCTTATAATGGTTACAAATAAAGCAATAGCATCACAAATTTCACAA
ATAAAGCATTTTTTTCACTGCATTCTAGTTGTGGTTTGTCCAAACTCATCAATGTATCTTATCATGTCTG
TATACCGTCGACCTCTAGCTAGAGCTTGGCGTAATCATGGTCATAGCTGTTTCCTGTGTGAAATTGTTAT
CCGCTCACAATTCCACACAACATACGAGCCGGAAGCATAAAGTGTAAAGCCTGGGGTGCCTAATGAGTGA
GCTAACTCACATTAATTGCGTTGCGCTCACTGCCCGCTTTCCAGTCGGGAAACCTGTCGTGCCAGCTGCA
TTAATGAATCGGCCAACGCGCGGGGAGAGGCGGTTTGCGTATTGGGCGCTCTTCCGCTTCCTCGCTCACT
GACTCGCTGCGCTCGGTCGTTCGGCTGCGGCGAGCGGTATCAGCTCACTCAAAGGCGGTAATACGGTTAT
CCACAGAATCAGGGGATAACGCAGGAAAGAACATGTGAGCAAAAGGCCAGCAAAAGGCCAGGAACCGTAA
AAAGGCCGCGTTGCTGGCGTTTTTCCATAGGCTCCGCCCCCCTGACGAGCATCACAAAAATCGACGCTCA
AGTCAGAGGTGGCGAAACCCGACAGGACTATAAAGATACCAGGCGTTTCCCCCTGGAAGCTCCCTCGTGC
GCTCTCCTGTTCCGACCCTGCCGCTTACCGGATACCTGTCCGCCTTTCTCCCTTCGGGAAGCGTGGCGCT
TTCTCATAGCTCACGCTGTAGGTATCTCAGTTCGGTGTAGGTCGTTCGCTCCAAGCTGGGCTGTGTGCAC
GAACCCCCCGTTCAGCCCGACCGCTGCGCCTTATCCGGTAACTATCGTCTTGAGTCCAACCCGGTAAGAC
ACGACTTATCGCCACTGGCAGCAGCCACTGGTAACAGGATTAGCAGAGCGAGGTATGTAGGCGGTGCTAC
AGAGTTCTTGAAGTGGTGGCCTAACTACGGCTACACTAGAAGAACAGTATTTGGTATCTGCGCTCTGCTG
AAGCCAGTTACCTTCGGAAAAAGAGTTGGTAGCTCTTGATCCGGCAAACAAACCACCGCTGGTAGCGGTG
GTTTTTTTGTTTGCAAGCAGCAGATTACGCGCAGAAAAAAAGGATCTCAAGAAGATCCTTTGATCTTTTC
TACGGGGTCTGACGCTCAGTGGAACGAAAACTCACGTTAAGGGATTTTGGTCATGAGATTATCAAAAAGG
ATCTTCACCTAGATCCTTTTAAATTAAAAATGAAGTTTTAAATCAATCTAAAGTATATATGAGTAAACTT
GGTCTGACAGTTACCAATGCTTAATCAGTGAGGCACCTATCTCAGCGATCTGTCTATTTCGTTCATCCAT
AGTTGCCTGACTCCCCGTCGTGTAGATAACTACGATACGGGAGGGCTTACCATCTGGCCCCAGTGCTGCA
ATGATACCGCGAGACCCACGCTCACCGGCTCCAGATTTATCAGCAATAAACCAGCCAGCCGGAAGGGCCG
AGCGCAGAAGTGGTCCTGCAACTTTATCCGCCTCCATCCAGTCTATTAATTGTTGCCGGGAAGCTAGAGT
AAGTAGTTCGCCAGTTAATAGTTTGCGCAACGTTGTTGCCATTGCTACAGGCATCGTGGTGTCACGCTCG
TCGTTTGGTATGGCTTCATTCAGCTCCGGTTCCCAACGATCAAGGCGAGTTACATGATCCCCCATGTTGT
GCAAAAAAGCGGTTAGCTCCTTCGGTCCTCCGATCGTTGTCAGAAGTAAGTTGGCCGCAGTGTTATCACT
CATGGTTATGGCAGCACTGCATAATTCTCTTACTGTCATGCCATCCGTAAGATGCTTTTCTGTGACTGGT
GAGTACTCAACCAAGTCATTCTGAGAATAGTGTATGCGGCGACCGAGTTGCTCTTGCCCGGCGTCAATAC
GGGATAATACCGCGCCACATAGCAGAACTTTAAAAGTGCTCATCATTGGAAAACGTTCTTCGGGGCGAAA
ACTCTCAAGGATCTTACCGCTGTTGAGATCCAGTTCGATGTAACCCACTCGTGCACCCAACTGATCTTCA
GCATCTTTTACTTTCACCAGCGTTTCTGGGTGAGCAAAAACAGGAAGGCAAAATGCCGCAAAAAAGGGAA
TAAGGGCGACACGGAAATGTTGAATACTCATACTCTTCCTTTTTCAATATTATTGAAGCATTTATCAGGG
TTATTGTCTCATGAGCGGATACATATTTGAATGTATTTAGAAAAATAAACAAATAGGGGTTCCGCGCACA
TTTCCCCGAAAAGTGCCACCTGACGTCGACGGATCGGGAGATCTCCCGATCCCCTATGGTGCACTCTCAG
TACAATCTGCTCTGATGCCGCATAGTTAAGCCAGTATCTGCTCCCTGCTTGTGTGTTGGAGGTCGCTGAG
TAGTGCGCGAGCAAAATTTAAGCTACAACAAGGCAAGGCTTGACCGACAATTGCATGAAGAATCTGCTTA
GGGTTAGGCGTTTTGCGCTGCTTCGCGATGTACGGGCCAGATATACGCGTTGACATTGATTATTGACTAG
TTATTAATAGTAATCAATTACGGGGTCATTAGTTCATAGCCCATATATGGAGTTCCGCGTTACATAACTT
ACGGTAAATGGCCCGCCTGGCTGACCGCCCAACGACCCCCGCCCATTGACGTCAATAATGACGTATGTTC
CCATAGTAACGCCAATAGGGACTTTCCATTGACGTCAATGGGTGGAGTATTTACGGTAAACTGCCCACTT
GGCAGTACATCAAGTGTATCATATGCCAAGTACGCCCCCTATTGACGTCAATGACGGTAAATGGCCCGCC
TGGCATTATGCCCAGTACATGACCTTATGGGACTTTCCTACTTGGCAGTACATCTACGTATTAGTCATCG
CTATTACCATGGTGATGCGGTTTTGGCAGTACATCAATGGGCGTGGATAGCGGTTTGACTCACGGGGATT
TCCAAGTCTCCACCCCATTGACGTCAATGGGAGTTTGTTTTGGCACCAAAATCAACGGGACTTTCCAAAA
TGTCGTAACAACTCCGCCCCATTGACGCAAATGGGCGGTAGGCGTGTACGGTGGGAGGTCTATATAAGCA
GCGCGTTTTGCCTGTACTGGGTCTCTCTGGTTAGACCAGATCTGAGCCTGGGAGCTCTCTGGCTAACTAG
GGAACCCACTGCTTAAGCCTCAATAAAGCTTGCCTTGAGTGCTTCAAGTAGTGTGTGCCCGTCTGTTGTG
TGACTCTGGTAACTAGAGATCCCTCAGACCCTTTTAGTCAGTGTGGAAAATCTCTAGCAGTGGCGCCCGA
ACAGGGACTTGAAAGCGAAAGGGAAACCAGAGGAGCTCTCTCGACGCAGGACTCGGCTTGCTGAAGCGCG
CACGGCAAGAGGCGAGGGGCGGCGACTGGTGAGTACGCCAAAAATTTTGACTAGCGGAGGCTAGAAGGAG
AGAGATGGGTGCGAGAGCGTCAGTATTAAGCGGGGGAGAATTAGATCGCGATGGGAAAAAATTCGGTTAA
GGCCAGGGGGAAAGAAAAAATATAAATTAAAACATATAGTATGGGCAAGCAGGGAGCTAGAACGATTCGC
AGTTAATCCTGGCCTGTTAGAAACATCAGAAGGCTGTAGACAAATACTGGGACAGCTACAACCATCCCTT
CAGACAGGATCAGAAGAACTTAGATCATTATATAATACAGTAGCAACCCTCTATTGTGTGCATCAAAGGA
TAGAGATAAAAGACACCAAGGAAGCTTTAGACAAGATAGAGGAAGAGCAAAACAAAAGTAAGACCACCGC
ACAGCAAGCGGCCGCTGATCTTCAGACCTGGAGGAGGAGATATGAGGGACAATTGGAGAAGTGAATTATA
TAAATATAAAGTAGTAAAAATTGAACCATTAGGAGTAGCACCCACCAAGGCAAAGAGAAGAGTGGTGCAG
AGAGAAAAAAGAGCAGTGGGAATAGGAGCTTTGTTCCTTGGGTTCTTGGGAGCAGCAGGAAGCACTATGG
GCGCAGCGTCAATGACGCTGACGGTACAGGCCAGACAATTATTGTCTGGTATAGTGCAGCAGCAGAACAA
TTTGCTGAGGGCTATTGAGGCGCAACAGCATCTGTTGCAACTCACAGTCTGGGGCATCAAGCAGCTCCAG
GCAAGAATCCTGGCTGTGGAAAGATACCTAAAGGATCAACAGCTCCTGGGGATTTGGGGTTGCTCTGGAA
AACTCATTTGCACCACTGCTGTGCCTTGGAATGCTAGTTGGAGTAATAAATCTCTGGAACAGATTTGGAA
TCACACGACCTGGATGGAGTGGGACAGAGAAATTAACAATTACACAAGCTTAATACACTCCTTAATTGAA
GAATCGCAAAACCAGCAAGAAAAGAATGAACAAGAATTATTGGAATTAGATAAATGGGCAAGTTTGTGGA
ATTGGTTTAACATAACAAATTGGCTGTGGTATATAAAATTATTCATAATGATAGTAGGAGGCTTGGTAGG
TTTAAGAATAGTTTTTGCTGTACTTTCTATAGTGAATAGAGTTAGGCAGGGATATTCACCATTATCGTTT
CAGACCCACCTCCCAACCCCGAGGGGACCCGACAGGCCCGAAGGAATAGAAGAAGAAGGTGGAGAGAGAG
ACAGAGACAGATCCATTCGATTAGTGAACGGATCGGCACTGCGTGCGCCAATTCTGCAGACAAATGGCAG
TATTCATCCACAATTTTAAAAGAAAAGGGGGGATTGGGGGGTACAGTGCAGGGGAAAGAATAGTAGACAT
AATAGCAACAGACATACAAACTAAAGAATTACAAAAACAAATTACAAAAATTCAAAATTTTCGGGTTTAT
TACAGGGACAGCAGAGATCCAGTTTGGTTAATTAGCTAGCGCCATCATGGCTTGGACCAGCTTAATTCTT
AGCTTGCTTGCCCTGTGCAGCGGTGCATCATCTGACATACAGATGACTCAGTCACCTAGCAGTCTGTCTG
CTTCAGTCGGTGATAGGGTAACTATCACCTGTCGGGCATCTCAGGATGTGTCCACGGCAGTTGCCTGGTA
CCAGCAGAAGCCCGGCAAGGCGCCTAAGTTGCTTATCTATTCAGCTTCATTTTTGTATAGTGGGGTGCCT
AGCCGGTTTAGCGGAAGTGGTTCTGGCACAGACTTCACTTTGACAATCAGTTCCCTCCAACCGGAGGATT
TCGCTACCTACTACTGTCAGCAGGGGTACGGAAACCCCTTTACGTTTGGACAGGGCACTAAAGTGGAGAT
TAAGAGGGGAGGCGGAGGCTCCGGTGGGGGAGGCTCTGGTGGTGGAGGTAGCGAGGTTCAGCTGGTGGAA
AGTGGTGGCGGACTAGTACAGCCAGGCGGCTCCCTGCGGCTGAGTTGCGCCGCGAGTGGCTTTACTATAT
CTGACTATTGGATCCATTGGGTCAGGCAAGCCCCTGGGAAAGGATTGGAGTGGGTTGCTGGTATTACCCC
CGCAGGTGGGTATACTTATTATGCAGATAGCGTGAAAGGGAGGTTCACCATCTCTGCAGACACAAGCAAG
AACACGGCCTACCTACAGATGAACTCTCTGAGGGCAGAGGACACTGCCGTCTACTATTGCGCCCGATTTG
TGTTTTTTCTACCCTACGCCATGGACTATTGGGGACAGGGGACATTGGTAGGCGCCGGGACAGGAGGGTC
TGGGGGTGGCACTGGCGGATCTGGAGGAGACTACAAGGACGATGACGACAACGGCGGATCGGGGGGGTCT
GGTGGTAGTGGCGGTTCGGGGGGAG
Features (pLannotate 1.2.2; 34 found; start..end, strand, type, name):
     72..89      +  CDS            TEV site (fragment): tobacco etch virus (TEV) protease recognition and cleavage site
    108..155     +  CDS            nucleoplasmin NLS: bipartite nuclear localization signal from nucleoplasmin
    155..4256    +  CDS            dCas9 (fragment): catalytically dead mutant of the Cas9 endonuclease from the Streptococcus pyogenes Type II CRISPR/Cas system RNA-guided DNA-binding protein that lacks endonuclease activity due to the D10A mutation in the RuvC catalytic domain and the N863A mutation in the HNH catalytic domain
   4581..4979    +  CDS            BSD: blasticidin S deaminase; Aspergillus terreus BSD; confers resistance to blasticidin
   4980..5001    +  misc_feature   MCS (fragment): pBluescript multiple cloning site
   5004..5592    +  misc_feature   WPRE: woodchuck hepatitis virus posttranscriptional regulatory element
   5529..6110    +  CDS            nef (fragment): NEF_HV1H2 - Experimental evidence at protein level: Swiss-Prot protein existence level 1. Extracellular Nef protein targets CD4(+) T-lymphocytes for apoptosis by interacting with CXCR4 surface receptors. From Human immunodeficiency virus type 1 group M subtype B (isolate HXB2) (HIV-1).
   6117..6297    +  LTR            5' LTR (truncated): truncated 5' long terminal repeat (LTR) from HIV-1
   6329..6553    +  polyA_signal   bGH poly(A) signal: bovine growth hormone polyadenylation signal
   6557..6578    +  promoter       SV40 promoter (fragment): SV40 enhancer and early promoter
   6599..7027    +  rep_origin     f1 ori (sequence partly withheld): f1 bacteriophage origin of replication; arrow indicates direction of (+) strand synthesis
   7041..7370    +  promoter       SV40 promoter: SV40 enhancer and early promoter
   7418..7465    +  promoter       EM7 promoter: synthetic bacterial promoter&nbsp
   7484..7858    +  CDS            BleoR: antibiotic-binding protein; Sh ble from Streptoalloteichus hindustanus; confers resistance to bleomycin, phleomycin, and Zeocin™
   7868..7993    +  CDS            ble (fragment): BLE_KLEPN - Experimental evidence at protein level: Swiss-Prot protein existence level 1. Binding protein with a strong affinity to the bleomycin family of antibiotics. Binds to CL990; an antimitotic-antibiotic compound. From Klebsiella pneumoniae.
   7988..8109    +  polyA_signal   SV40 poly(A) signal: SV40 polyadenylation signal
   8180..8202    -  protein_bind   lac operator (fragment): The lac repressor binds to the lac operator to inhibit transcription in E. coli. This inhibition can be relieved by adding lactose or isopropyl-β-D-thiogalactopyranoside (IPTG). lac repressor encoded by lacI
   8206..8236    -  promoter       lac promoter: promoter for the E. coli lac operon
   8251..8272    -  protein_bind   CAP binding site: CAP binding activates transcription in the presence of cAMP. E. coli catabolite activator protein
   8285..8377    -  CDS            lacI (fragment): lac repressor; lacI; The lac repressor binds to the lac operator to inhibit transcription in E. coli. This inhibition can be relieved by adding lactose or isopropyl-β-D-thiogalactopyranoside (IPTG).
   8560..9148    -  rep_origin     ori: high-copy-number ColE1/pMB1/pBR322/pUC origin of replication
   9319..10179   -  CDS            AmpR: β-lactamase; bla; confers resistance to ampicillin, carbenicillin, and related antibiotics
  10180..10284   -  promoter       AmpR promoter: bla
  10343..10395   -  misc_feature   bom (fragment): basis of mobility region from pBR322
  10550..10929   +  enhancer       CMV enhancer: human cytomegalovirus immediate early enhancer
  10930..11129   +  promoter       CMV promoter: human cytomegalovirus (CMV) immediate early promoter
  11147..11327   +  LTR            5' LTR (truncated): truncated 5' long terminal repeat (LTR) from HIV-1
  11374..11499   +  misc_feature   HIV-1 Ψ: packaging signal of human immunodeficiency virus type 1
  11483..11846   +  CDS            HIV-1 gag (fragment): gag protein from human immunodeficiency virus 1; gag
  11992..12225   +  misc_feature   RRE: The Rev response element (RRE) of HIV-1 allows for Rev-dependent mRNA export from the nucleus to the cytoplasm.
  12602..12702   +  CDS            Rev (fragment): human immunodeficiency virus 1 (HIV-1) Rev protein; rev; enhances nuclear export of unspliced and incompletely spliced viral mRNAs
  12752..12869   +  misc_feature   cPPT/CTS: central polypurine tract and central termination sequence of HIV-1
  12943..13266   +  CDS            IGKV1-39 (fragment): KV139_HUMAN - Experimental evidence at protein level: Swiss-Prot protein existence level 1. V region of the variable domain of immunoglobulin light chains that participates in the antigen recognition (PubMed:24600447). Immunoglobulins, also known as antibodies, are membrane-bound or secreted glycoproteins produced by B lymphocytes. In the recognition phase of humoral immunity, the membrane-bound immunoglobulins serve as receptors which, upon binding of a specific antigen, trigger the clonal expansion and differentiation of B lymphocytes into immunoglobulins- secreting plasma cells. Secreted im
  13351..13698   +  CDS            HV01_CANLF: Experimental evidence at protein level: Swiss-Prot protein existence level 1. From Canis lupus familiaris (Dog) (Canis familiaris).
