[The description below was written by a language model from this plasmid's Addgene catalogue record and pLannotate feature annotations shown in this document.]
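Description:
V1-MESA-45F-M-dCas9 is a lentiviral mammalian expression plasmid built on the pGIPZ backbone. It encodes the "target chain" of a Modular Extracellular Sensor Architecture (MESA) receptor. The annotated sequence carries the usual HIV-1 transfer-vector elements. A CMV enhancer/promoter sits upstream of a truncated 5' LTR, followed by the Ψ packaging signal, RRE and cPPT/CTS, with WPRE and a truncated 3' LTR downstream of the payload. It is propagated in E. coli through a high-copy pUC-type origin with ampicillin resistance. An f1 ori and an SV40/EM7-driven bleomycin/Zeocin resistance cassette lie outside the LTRs. Blasticidin S deaminase, placed just after the dCas9 fusion, provides the selection listed for transduced mammalian cells.

The payload is a synthetic transmembrane fusion. Its ectodomain is annotated as immunoglobulin light- and heavy-chain variable-region fragments, consistent with a single-chain antibody-type binding domain (the V1 ectodomain). According to the stated purpose, this is followed by an extracellular linker, a Flag tag and the "M" protease cleavage sequence, which is annotated as a partial TEV site. Next come a nucleoplasmin NLS and catalytically dead S. pyogenes Cas9 fused to VP64. In the MESA design, ligand-induced dimerization with a partner protease chain leads to cleavage at this site. This releases dCas9-VP64 to enter the nucleus and activate guide-RNA-specified genes.

The record has some inconsistencies. The insert field names a V2, 35-linker variant, whereas the plasmid name and purpose state V1 with 45 linkers. The catalogue lists CMV as the insert promoter, but the only CMV element annotated is the one preceding the 5' LTR. VP64 and the Flag tag are not annotated. The sequenced record is 13,813 nt, against a listed total size of 15,318 bp.
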