Addgene plasmid #84504: V1-MESA-45F-M-dCas9
Purpose: MESA target chain with V1-MESA ectodomain, 45 extracellular linkers, a flag tag, M cleavage sequence, and dCas9-VP64
Depositing lab: Joshua Leonard. Depositing organization: Northwestern University. Publication: Rewiring human cellular input-output using modular extracellular sensors. Schwarz KA, Daringer NM, Dolberg TB, Leonard JN. Nat Chem Biol. 2016 Dec 12. doi: 10.1038/nchembio.2253. PubMed 27941759.
Backbone
  Vector backbone: pGIPZ
  Backbone manufacturer: Open Biosystems
  Backbone size w/o insert (bp): 9213
  Total vector size (bp): 15318
  Vector type: Mammalian Expression, Lentiviral
  Selectable markers: Blasticidin
Growth in bacteria
  Bacterial resistance: Ampicillin, 100 μg/mL
  Growth temperature: 37°C
  Growth strain: NEB Stable
  Copy number: High Copy
Gene/Insert
  Gene/Insert name: V2-MESA-35F-M-dCas9
  Species: H. sapiens (human); S. pyogenes
  Insert size (bp): 5373
  Promoter: CMV
  Tag / fusion protein: Flag (N terminal on insert)
  Cloning method: Restriction Enzyme; 5′ cloning site NheI (not destroyed); 3′ cloning site BsrGI (not destroyed)
  Sequencing primers: 5′ CGCAAATGGGCGGTAGGCGTG; 3′ CATGTTAGCAGACTTCCTC
Resource information
  A portion of this plasmid was derived from a plasmid made by: dCas9 was obtained from Feng Zhang lab at MIT (lenti dCAS-VP64_Blast - Addgene# 61425)
Terms and licenses: Academic/Nonprofit Terms; Industry Terms: Not Available to Industry
How to cite: V1-MESA-45F-M-dCas9 was a gift from Joshua Leonard (Addgene plasmid # 84504 ; http://n2t.net/addgene:84504 ; RRID:Addgene_84504)
